>Addgene plasmid #237179 | TOM20-NanoLuc Fusion Vector | addgene full sequence | sequence record 471914 | Addgene NGS Result
TCAATATTGGCCATTAGCCATATTATTCATTGGTTATATAGCATAAATCAATATTGGCTATTGGCCATTG
CATACGTTGTATCTATATCATAATATGTACATTTATATTGGCTCATGTCCAATATGACCGCCATGTTGGC
ATTGATTATTGACTAGTTATTAATAGTAATCAATTACGGGGTCATTAGTTCATAGCCCATATATGGAGTT
CCGCGTTACATAACTTACGGTAAATGGCCCGCCTGGCTGACCGCCCAACGACCCCCGCCCATTGACGTCA
ATAATGACGTATGTTCCCATAGTAACGCCAATAGGGACTTTCCATTGACGTCAATGGGTGGAGTATTTAC
GGTAAACTGCCCACTTGGCAGTACATCAAGTGTATCATATGCCAAGTCCGCCCCCTATTGACGTCAATGA
CGGTAAATGGCCCGCCTGGCATTATGCCCAGTACATGACCTTACGGGACTTTCCTACTTGGCAGTACATC
TACGTATTAGTCATCGCTATTACCATGGTGATGCGGTTTTGGCAGTACACCAATGGGCGTGGATAGCGGT
TTGACTCACGGGGATTTCCAAGTCTCCACCCCATTGACGTCAATGGGAGTTTGTTTTGGCACCAAAATCA
ACGGGACTTTCCAAAATGTCGTAATAACCCCGCCCCGTTGACGCAAATGGGCGGTAGGCGTGTACGGTGG
GAGGTCTATATAAGCAGAGCTGGTTTAGTGAACCGTCAGATCACTAGAAGCTTTATTGCGGTAGTTTATC
ACAGTTAAATTGCTAACGCAGTCAGTGCTTCTGACACAACAGTCTCGAACTTAAGCTGCAGAAGTTGGTC
GTGAGGCACTGGGCAGGTAAGTATCAAGGTTACAAGACAGGTTTAAGGAGACCAATAGAAACTGGGCTTG
TCGAGACAGAGAAGACTCTTGCGTTTCTGATAGGCACCTATTGGTCTTACTGACATCCACTTTGCCTTTC
TCTCCACAGGTGTCCACTCCCAGTTCAATTACAGCTCTTAAGGCTAGAGTATTAATACGACTCACTATAG
GGCTAGCGATCGCCATGGTTGGGCGCAATTCAGCGATAGCGGCGGGGGTTTGCGGGGCGCTCTTTATAGG
ATACTGCATATACTTTGATCGCAAACGGCGGTCAGATCCGAATTTTAAAAACCGCTTGCGGGAGCGCAGA
AAGAAGCAGAAACTGGCAAAAGAAAGAGCCGGTCTGAGTAAGCTCCCGGACCTTAAAGACGCTGAGGCGG
TTCAAAAATTTTTTTTGGAGGAGATCCAGCTCGGGGAAGAACTGTTGGCCCAAGGTGAATATGAGAAAGG
TGTTGACCATTTGACTAACGCAATAGCGGTCTGCGGTCAACCGCAGCAGCTTTTGCAAGTATTGCAGCAG
ACCCTGCCTCCACCTGTCTTTCAGATGCTGCTTACAAAGTTGCCTACTATAAGTCAGCGAATTGTCAGCG
CCCAGTCATTGGCAGAGGACGATGTGGAGGTTTCTCTCGGCTCGAGCGGCGTCTTCACACTCGAAGATTT
CGTTGGGGACTGGCGACAGACAGCCGGCTACAACCTGGACCAAGTCCTTGAACAGGGAGGTGTGTCCAGT
TTGTTTCAGAATCTCGGGGTGTCCGTAACTCCGATCCAAAGGATTGTCCTGAGCGGTGAAAATGGGCTGA
AGATCGACATCCATGTCATCATCCCGTATGAAGGTCTGAGCGGCGACCAAATGGGCCAGATCGAAAAAAT
TTTTAAGGTGGTGTACCCTGTGGATGATCATCACTTTAAGGTGATCCTGCACTATGGCACACTGGTAATC
GACGGGGTTACGCCGAACATGATCGACTATTTCGGACGGCCGTATGAAGGCATCGCCGTGTTCGACGGCA
AAAAGATCACTGTAACAGGGACCCTGTGGAACGGCAACAAAATTATCGACGAGCGCCTGATCAACCCCGA
CGGCTCCCTGCTGTTCCGAGTAACCATCAACGGAGTGACCGGCTGGCGGCTGTGCGAACGCATTCTGGCG
TAAGGCCGCGACTCTAGAGTCGACCTGCAGGCATGCAAGCTGATCCGGCTGCTAACAAAGCCCGAAAGGA
AGCTGAGTTGGCTGCTGCCACCGCTGAGCAATAACTAGCATAACCCCTTGGGGCGGCCGCTTCGAGCAGA
CATGATAAGATACATTGATGAGTTTGGACAAACCACAACTAGAATGCAGTGAAAAAAATGCTTTATTTGT
GAAATTTGTGATGCTATTGCTTTATTTGTAACCATTATAAGCTGCAATAAACAAGTTAACAACAACAATT
GCATTCATTTTATGTTTCAGGTTCAGGGGGAGATGTGGGAGGTTTTTTTAAGCAAGTAAAACCTCTACAA
ATGTGGTAAAATCGAATTTTAACAAAATATTAACGCTTACAATTTCCTGATGCGGTATTTTCTCCTTACG
CATCTGTGCGGTATTTCACACCGCATACGCGGATCTGCGCAGCACCATGGCCTGAAATAACCTCTGAAAG
AGGAACTTGGTTAGGTACCTTCTGAGGCGGAAAGAACCAGCTGTGGAATGTGTGTCAGTTAGGGTGTGGA
AAGTCCCCAGGCTCCCCAGCAGGCAGAAGTATGCAAAGCATGCATCTCAATTAGTCAGCAACCAGGTGTG
GAAAGTCCCCAGGCTCCCCAGCAGGCAGAAGTATGCAAAGCATGCATCTCAATTAGTCAGCAACCATAGT
CCCGCCCCTAACTCCGCCCATCCCGCCCCTAACTCCGCCCAGTTCCGCCCATTCTCCGCCCCATGGCTGA
CTAATTTTTTTTATTTATGCAGAGGCCGAGGCCGCCTCGGCCTCTGAGCTATTCCAGAAGTAGTGAGGAG
GCTTTTTTGGAGGCCTAGGCTTTTGCAAAAAGCTTAATTAACTGTTGACAATTAATCATCGGCATAGTAT
ATCGGCATAGTATAATACGACAAGGTGAGGAACTAAACCCAGGAGGCAGATCATGATTGAACAAGATGGA
TTGCACGCAGGTTCTCCGGCCGCTTGGGTGGAGAGGCTATTCGGCTATGACTGGGCACAACAGACAATCG
GCTGCTCTGATGCCGCCGTGTTCCGGCTGTCAGCGCAGGGGCGCCCGGTTCTTTTTGTCAAGACCGACCT
GTCCGGTGCCCTGAATGAACTGCAGGACGAGGCAGCGCGGCTATCGTGGCTGGCCACGACGGGCGTTCCT
TGCGCAGCTGTGCTCGACGTTGTCACTGAAGCGGGAAGGGACTGGCTGCTATTGGGCGAAGTGCCGGGGC
AGGATCTCCTGTCATCTCACCTTGCTCCTGCCGAGAAAGTATCCATCATGGCTGATGCAATGCGGCGGCT
GCATACGCTTGATCCGGCTACCTGCCCATTCGACCACCAAGCGAAACATCGCATCGAGCGAGCACGTACT
CGGATGGAAGCCGGTCTTGTCGATCAGGATGATCTGGACGAAGAGCATCAGGGGCTCGCGCCAGCCGAAC
TGTTCGCCAGGCTCAAGGCGCGCATGCCCGACGGCGAGGATCTCGTCGTGACCCATGGCGATGCCTGCTT
GCCGAATATCATGGTGGAAAATGGCCGCTTTTCTGGATTCATCGACTGTGGCCGGCTGGGTGTGGCGGAC
CGCTATCAGGACATAGCGTTGGCTACCCGTGATATTGCTGAAGAGCTTGGCGGCGAATGGGCTGACCGCT
TCCTCGTGCTTTACGGTATCGCCGCTCCCGATTCGCAGCGCATCGCCTTCTATCGCCTTCTTGACGAGTT
CTTCTGAGCGGGACTCTGGGGTTCGAAATGACCGACCAAGCGACGCCCAACCTGCCATCACGATGGCCGC
AATAAAATATCTTTATTTTCATTACATCTGTGTGTTGGTTTTTTGTGTGAATCGATAGCGATAAGGATCC
GCTCATGCGATGATAAGCTGTCAAACATGAGAATTACAACTTATATCGTATGGGGCTGACTTCAGGTGCT
ACATTTGAAGAGATAAATTGCACTGAAATCTAGAAATATTTTATCTGATTAATAAGATGATCTTCTTGAG
ATCGTTTTGGTCTGCGCGTAATCTCTTGCTCTGAAAACGAAAAAACCGCCTTGCAGGGCGGTTTTTCGAA
GGTTCTCTGAGCTACCAACTCTTTGAACCGAGGTAACTGGCTTGGAGGAGCGCAGTCACCAAAACTTGTC
CTTTCAGTTTAGCCTTAACCGGCGCATGACTTCAAGACTAACTCCTCTAAATCAATTACCAGTGGCTGCT
GCCAGTGGTGCTTTTGCATGTCTTTCCGGGTTGGACTCAAGACGATAGTTACCGGATAAGGCGCAGCGGT
CGGACTGAACGGGGGGTTCGTGCATACAGTCCAGCTTGGAGCGAACTGCCTACCCGGAACTGAGTGTCAG
GCGTGGAATGAGACAAACGCGGCCATAACAGCGGAATGACACCGGTAAACCGAAAGGCAGGAACAGGAGA
GCGCACGAGGGAGCCGCCAGGGGGAAACGCCTGGTATCTTTATAGTCCTGTCGGGTTTCGCCACCACTGA
TTTGAGCGTCAGATTTCGTGATGCTTGTCAGGGGGGCGGAGCCTATGGAAAAACGGCTTTGCCGCGGCCC
TCTCACTTCCCTGTTAAGTATCTTCCTGGCATCTTCCAGGAAATCTCCGCCCCGTTCGTAAGCCATTTCC
GCTCGCCGCAGTCGAACGACCGAGCGTAGCGAGTCAGTGAGCGAGGAAGCGGAATATATCCTGTATCACA
TATTCTGCTGACGCACCGGTGCAGCCTTTTTTCTCCTGCCACATGAAGCACTTCACTGACACCCTCATCA
GTGCCAACATAGTAAGCCAGTATACACTCCGCTAGCGCTGATGTCCGGCGGTGCTTTTGCCGTTACGCAC
CACCCCGTCATGAGATTACGCGTTTTAGCGGTGCGTACAATTAAGGGATTATGGTAAATCCACTTACTGT
CTGCCCTCGTAGCCATCGAGATAAACCGCAGTACTCCGGCCACGATGCGTCCGGCGTAGAGGATCGAGAT
CT
Features (pLannotate 1.2.2; 23 found; start..end, strand, type, name):
    140..517     +  enhancer       CMV enhancer: human cytomegalovirus immediate early enhancer
    519..718     +  promoter       CMV promoter: human cytomegalovirus (CMV) immediate early promoter
    857..989     +  intron         chimeric intron: chimera between introns from human β-globin and immunoglobulin heavy chain genes
   1033..1051    +  promoter       T7 promoter: promoter for bacteriophage T7 RNA polymerase
   1065..1499    +  CDS            TOMM20: TOM20_HUMAN - Also known as KIAA0016. Experimental evidence at protein level: Swiss-Prot protein existence level 1. Central component of the receptor complex responsible for the recognition and translocation of cytosolically synthesized mitochondrial preproteins. Together with TOM22 functions as the transit peptide receptor at the surface of the mitochondrion outer membrane and facilitates the movement of preproteins into the TOM40 translocation pore (By similarity). Required for the translocation across the mitochondrial outer membrane of cytochrome P450 monooxygenases. From Homo sapiens (Hum
   1521..2033    +  CDS            Nluc: NanoLuc® luciferase human codon-optimized
   2042..2071    +  misc_feature   MCS (fragment): pUC18/19 multiple cloning site
   2078..2127    +  CDS            SET1 (fragment): solubility-enhancement tag derived from T7 phage gene 10B
   2135..2154    +  terminator     T7 terminator (fragment): transcription terminator for bacteriophage T7 RNA polymerase
   2176..2297    -  polyA_signal   SV40 poly(A) signal: SV40 polyadenylation signal
   2320..2388    -  CDS            large T antigen (fragment): large T antigen from SV40 (simian virus 40)
   2393..2425    +  rep_origin     M13 ori (fragment): M13 bacteriophage origin of replication; arrow indicates direction of (+) strand synthesis
   2426..2477    -  misc_feature   bom (fragment): basis of mobility region from pBR322
   2542..2899    +  promoter       SV40 promoter: SV40 enhancer and early promoter
   2914..2961    +  promoter       EM7 promoter: synthetic bacterial promoter&nbsp
   2993..3784    +  CDS            neo: KKA2_KLEPN - Also known as kan, nptII. Experimental evidence at protein level: Swiss-Prot protein existence level 1. Resistance to kanamycin, neomycin, paromomycin, ribostamycin, butirosin and gentamicin B. From Klebsiella pneumoniae.
   3851..3899    +  polyA_signal   poly(A) signal: synthetic polyadenylation signal
   3928..3944    -  promoter       tet promoter (fragment): E. coli promoter for tetracycline efflux protein gene
   4056..4601    +  rep_origin     p15A ori: Plasmids containing the medium-copy-number p15A origin of replication can be propagated in E. coli cells that contain a second plasmid with the ColE1 origin.
   4689..4744    +  rep_origin     RSF ori (fragment): Plasmids containing the RSF 1030 origin of replication can be propagated in E. coli cells that contain additional plasmids with compatible origins.
   4843..4869    -  misc_feature   bom (fragment): basis of mobility region from pBR322
   4863..4910    -  mobile_element IS1 (fragment): prokaryotic transposable element IS1
   4918..4989    +  misc_feature   cer region (fragment): ColE1-derived recombination site that helps to maintain plasmids as monomers
