[The description below was written by a language model from this plasmid's Addgene catalogue record and pLannotate feature annotations shown in this document.]
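Description:
TOM20-NanoLuc Fusion Vector is a mammalian expression plasmid of about 5 kb, built on the pFC32K-low Nluc CMV-Hygro Flexi vector backbone, that produces human TOMM20 fused at its C terminus to NanoLuc luciferase. Transcription is driven by the human cytomegalovirus immediate early enhancer and promoter, followed by a chimeric β-globin/immunoglobulin intron that generally improves transcript processing and expression. A T7 promoter lies just upstream of the open reading frame, which would allow in vitro or phage-polymerase-driven transcription, and an SV40 polyadenylation signal is annotated downstream of the fusion. The TOMM20 coding sequence is followed after a short linker by the human codon-optimized Nluc reading frame supplied by the backbone.

In bacteria the plasmid replicates from a p15A origin, consistent with its catalogued low copy number, and is selected with kanamycin. The resistance gene is neo (nptII), placed behind both an SV40 enhancer/early promoter and the bacterial EM7 promoter and followed by a synthetic poly(A) signal. This arrangement lets the same marker work in E. coli and, in principle, supports selection in mammalian cells. Although the backbone name includes "Hygro", no hygromycin resistance gene appears in the feature table. Several other short annotations (partial M13, RSF, bom, IS1, cer and SET1 matches) are fragments and probably not functional elements.

TOM20 is a receptor of the mitochondrial outer membrane translocase, so the fusion would be expected to place a small, bright luciferase at the mitochondrial surface. The record states only that the plasmid is for expressing the fusion protein in mammalian cells and does not specify a particular assay.
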