Addgene plasmid #237179: TOM20-NanoLuc Fusion Vector
Purpose: Express TOM20-NanoLuc(R) Fusion Protein in Mammalian Cells under a CMV promoter
Depositing lab: Promega Corporation.
Backbone
  Vector backbone: pFC32K-low Nluc CMV-Hygro Flexi(R) Vector
  Vector type: Mammalian Expression
Growth in bacteria
  Bacterial resistance: Kanamycin, 50 μg/mL
  Growth temperature: 37°C
  Growth strain: DH5alpha
  Copy number: Low Copy
Gene/Insert
  Gene/Insert name: TOMM20
  Species: H. sapiens (human)
  Entrez Gene: TOMM20 (a.k.a. MAS20, MOM19, TOM20)
  Promoter: CMV
  Tag / fusion protein: NanoLuc (R) (C terminal on backbone)
  Cloning method: Other
Terms and licenses: Academic/Nonprofit Terms; Industry Terms
How to cite: TOM20-NanoLuc Fusion Vector was a gift from Promega Corporation (Addgene plasmid # 237179 ; http://n2t.net/addgene:237179 ; RRID:Addgene_237179)
